Addgene plasmid #197503: pCMV-T7-ABE8e-SpCas9-NRTH-P2A-EGFP (RMD21)
Purpose: CMV and T7 promoter expression plasmid for human codon optimized ABE8e A-to-G base editor with nSpCas9-NRTH(D10A) and P2A-EGFP
Depositing lab: Benjamin Kleinstiver. Depositing organization: Massachusetts General Hospital. Publication: Optimization of base editors for the functional correction of SMN2 as a treatment for spinal muscular atrophy. Alves CRR, Ha LL, Yaworski R, Sutton ER, Lazzarotto CR, Christie KA, Reilly A, Beauvais A, Doll RM, de la Cruz D, Maguire CA, Swoboda KJ, Tsai SQ, Kothary R, Kleinstiver BP. Nat Biomed Eng. 2023 Dec 6. doi: 10.1038/s41551-023-01132-z. PubMed 38057426.
Backbone
  Vector backbone: pCMV_ABEmax_P2A_GFP (Addgene Plasmid #112101)
  Vector type: Mammalian Expression, CRISPR ; in vitro transcription; T7 promoter
Growth in bacteria
  Bacterial resistance: Ampicillin, 100 μg/mL
  Growth temperature: 37°C
  Growth strain: DH5alpha
  Copy number: High Copy
Gene/Insert
  Gene/Insert name: pCMV-T7-BPNLS-ABE8e-nSpCas9-NRTH-BPNLS-P2A-EGFP (alt names: RMD21; ABE8e-NRTH)
  Species: Synthetic
  Mutation: ABE8e mutations in TadA and nSpCas9-NRTH(D10A/I322V/S409I/E427G/R654L/R753G/R1114G/D1135N/D1180G/G1218S/E1219V/Q1221H/P1249S/E1253K/P1321S/D1332G/R1335L)
  Promoter: CMV and T7
  Tag / fusion protein: BPNLS (N terminal on insert); BPNLS-P2A-EGFP (C terminal on insert)
  Cloning method: Gibson Cloning
  Sequencing primers: 5′ oBK6928-CCAAGTCTCCACCCCATTGACG; 3′ oBK219-GGGAGTGGCACCTTCCAGGGTC
Terms and licenses: Academic/Nonprofit Terms; Industry Terms: Not Available to Industry
Depositor comments: Please visit https://www.biorxiv.org/content/10.1101/2023.01.20.524978v1 for bioRxiv preprint.
How to cite: pCMV-T7-ABE8e-SpCas9-NRTH-P2A-EGFP (RMD21) was a gift from Benjamin Kleinstiver (Addgene plasmid # 197503 ; http://n2t.net/addgene:197503 ; RRID:Addgene_197503)
