[The description below was written by a language model from this plasmid's Addgene catalogue record and pLannotate feature annotations shown in this document.]
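Description:
pCMV-T7-ABE8e-SpCas9-NRTH-P2A-EGFP (RMD21) is a 9.1 kb mammalian expression and in vitro transcription plasmid encoding an adenine (A-to-G) base editor. It was built by Gibson cloning in the pCMV_ABEmax_P2A_GFP backbone. It is propagated in E. coli as a high-copy plasmid through a ColE1/pUC-type origin and selected with ampicillin via the β-lactamase gene. The remaining bacterial elements in the feature table (lac promoter/operator, CAP site, and lacI, bom, MCS and SV40 promoter fragments) are backbone remnants with no stated role in the design.

The payload is a single human codon-optimized open reading frame placed downstream of the CMV enhancer/promoter, for expression in transfected mammalian cells. A T7 promoter lies between the CMV promoter and the coding sequence, so the same plasmid can serve as a template for making editor mRNA in vitro. The fusion begins with a bipartite nuclear localization signal (BPNLS), followed by an E. coli TadA deaminase domain carrying the ABE8e mutations, then an SpCas9 nickase (D10A). The nickase bears the NRTH set of substitutions, an evolved variant with PAM recognition altered from the canonical NGG. A second BPNLS follows Cas9, and a P2A ribosome-skipping peptide then releases EGFP as a separate protein, so fluorescence marks cells expressing the editor. The annotation also detects a 3xFLAG epitope between Cas9 and EGFP that the catalogue fields do not mention. A bGH polyadenylation signal terminates the transcript. No guide RNA cassette is annotated, so the sgRNA must be supplied separately. The associated publication concerns optimizing base editors to functionally correct SMN2 as a treatment approach for spinal muscular atrophy.
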