Features (pLannotate 1.2.2; 18 found; start..end, strand, type, name):
    132..335     +  promoter       CMV promoter: human cytomegalovirus (CMV) immediate early promoter
    377..395     +  promoter       T7 promoter: promoter for bacteriophage T7 RNA polymerase
    466..957     +  CDS            tadA: TADA_ECOLI - Also known as yfhC. Experimental evidence at protein level: Swiss-Prot protein existence level 1. Catalyzes the deamination of adenosine to inosine at the wobble position 34 of tRNA(Arg2). Essential for cell viability. From Escherichia coli (strain K12).
   1060..5160    +  CDS            Cas9: Cas9 (Csn1) endonuclease from the Streptococcus pyogenes Type II CRISPR/Cas system generates RNA-guided double strand breaks in DNA
   5248..5313    +  CDS            3xFLAG: three tandem FLAG® epitope tags, followed by an enterokinase cleavage site
   5389..6105    +  CDS            EGFP: EGFP is a basic (constitutively fluorescent) green fluorescent protein published in 1996, derived from Aequorea victoria. It is reported to be a rapidly-maturing weak dimer with moderate acid sensitivity.
   6160..6384    +  polyA_signal   bGH poly(A) signal: bovine growth hormone polyadenylation signal
   6388..6409    +  promoter       SV40 promoter (fragment): SV40 enhancer and early promoter
   6414..6430    +  misc_feature   MCS (fragment): pBluescript multiple cloning site
   6479..6495    -  protein_bind   lac operator: The lac repressor binds to the lac operator to inhibit transcription in E. coli. This inhibition can be relieved by adding lactose or isopropyl-β-D-thiogalactopyranoside (IPTG). lac repressor encoded by lacI
   6503..6533    -  promoter       lac promoter: promoter for the E. coli lac operon
   6548..6569    -  protein_bind   CAP binding site: CAP binding activates transcription in the presence of cAMP. E. coli catabolite activator protein
   6582..6674    -  CDS            lacI (fragment): lac repressor; lacI; The lac repressor binds to the lac operator to inhibit transcription in E. coli. This inhibition can be relieved by adding lactose or isopropyl-β-D-thiogalactopyranoside (IPTG).
   6857..7445    -  rep_origin     ori: high-copy-number ColE1/pMB1/pBR322/pUC origin of replication
   7616..8476    -  CDS            AmpR: β-lactamase; bla; confers resistance to ampicillin, carbenicillin, and related antibiotics
   8477..8581    -  promoter       AmpR promoter: bla
   8652..8696    -  misc_feature   bom (fragment): basis of mobility region from pBR322
   8851..131     +  enhancer       CMV enhancer (across the origin): human cytomegalovirus immediate early enhancer
>Addgene plasmid #197503 | pCMV-T7-ABE8e-SpCas9-NRTH-P2A-EGFP (RMD21) | addgene full sequence | sequence record 386604 | Addgene NGS Result
ATATGCCAAGTACGCCCCCTATTGACGTCAATGACGGTAAATGGCCCGCCTGGCATTATGCCCAGTACAT
GACCTTATGGGACTTTCCTACTTGGCAGTACATCTACGTATTAGTCATCGCTATTACCATGGTGATGCGG
TTTTGGCAGTACATCAATGGGCGTGGATAGCGGTTTGACTCACGGGGATTTCCAAGTCTCCACCCCATTG
ACGTCAATGGGAGTTTGTTTTGGCACCAAAATCAACGGGACTTTCCAAAATGTCGTAACAACTCCGCCCC
ATTGACGCAAATGGGCGGTAGGCGTGTACGGTGGGAGGTCTATATAAGCAGAGCTGGTTTAGTGAACCGT
CAGATCCGCTAGAGATCCGCGGCCGCTAATACGACTCACTATAGGGAGAGCCGCCACCATGAAACGGACA
GCCGACGGAAGCGAGTTCGAGTCACCAAAGAAGAAGCGGAAAGTCTCTGAGGTGGAGTTTTCCCACGAGT
ACTGGATGAGACATGCCCTGACCCTGGCCAAGAGGGCACGCGATGAGAGGGAGGTGCCTGTGGGAGCCGT
GCTGGTGCTGAACAATAGAGTGATCGGCGAGGGCTGGAACAGAGCCATCGGCCTGCACGACCCAACAGCC
CATGCCGAAATTATGGCCCTGAGACAGGGCGGCCTGGTCATGCAGAACTACAGACTGATTGACGCCACCC
TGTACGTGACATTCGAGCCTTGCGTGATGTGCGCCGGCGCCATGATCCACTCTAGGATCGGCCGCGTGGT
GTTTGGCGTGAGGAACAGCAAAAGAGGCGCCGCAGGCTCCCTGATGAACGTGCTGAACTACCCCGGCATG
AATCACCGCGTCGAAATTACCGAGGGAATCCTGGCAGATGAATGTGCCGCCCTGCTGTGCGATTTCTACC
GGATGCCTAGACAGGTGTTCAATGCTCAGAAGAAGGCCCAGAGCTCCATCAACTCCGGAGGATCTAGCGG
AGGCTCCTCTGGCTCTGAGACACCTGGCACAAGCGAGAGCGCAACACCTGAAAGCAGCGGGGGCAGCAGC
GGGGGGTCAGACAAGAAGTACAGCATCGGCCTGGCCATCGGCACCAACTCTGTGGGCTGGGCCGTGATCA
CCGACGAGTACAAGGTGCCCAGCAAGAAATTCAAGGTGCTGGGCAACACCGACCGGCACAGCATCAAGAA
GAACCTGATCGGAGCCCTGCTGTTCGACAGCGGCGAAACAGCCGAGGCCACCCGGCTGAAGAGAACCGCC
AGAAGAAGATACACCAGACGGAAGAACCGGATCTGCTATCTGCAAGAGATCTTCAGCAACGAGATGGCCA
AGGTGGACGACAGCTTCTTCCACAGACTGGAAGAGTCCTTCCTGGTGGAAGAGGATAAGAAGCACGAGCG
GCACCCCATCTTCGGCAACATCGTGGACGAGGTGGCCTACCACGAGAAGTACCCCACCATCTACCACCTG
AGAAAGAAACTGGTGGACAGCACCGACAAGGCCGACCTGCGGCTGATCTATCTGGCCCTGGCCCACATGA
TCAAGTTCCGGGGCCACTTCCTGATCGAGGGCGACCTGAACCCCGACAACAGCGACGTGGACAAGCTGTT
CATCCAGCTGGTGCAGACCTACAACCAGCTGTTCGAGGAAAACCCCATCAACGCCAGCGGCGTGGACGCC
AAGGCCATCCTGTCTGCCAGACTGAGCAAGAGCAGACGGCTGGAAAATCTGATCGCCCAGCTGCCCGGCG
AGAAGAAGAATGGCCTGTTCGGAAACCTGATTGCCCTGAGCCTGGGCCTGACCCCCAACTTCAAGAGCAA
CTTCGACCTGGCCGAGGATGCCAAACTGCAGCTGAGCAAGGACACCTACGACGACGACCTGGACAACCTG
CTGGCCCAGATCGGCGACCAGTACGCCGACCTGTTTCTGGCCGCCAAGAACCTGTCCGACGCCATCCTGC
TGAGCGACATCCTGAGAGTGAACACCGAGATCACCAAGGCCCCCCTGAGCGCCTCTATGGTGAAGAGATA
CGACGAGCACCACCAGGACCTGACCCTGCTGAAAGCTCTCGTGCGGCAGCAGCTGCCTGAGAAGTACAAA
GAGATTTTCTTCGACCAGAGCAAGAACGGCTACGCCGGCTACATTGACGGCGGAGCCAGCCAGGAAGAGT
TCTACAAGTTCATCAAGCCCATCCTGGAAAAGATGGACGGCACCGAGGAACTGCTCGTGAAGCTGAACAG
AGAGGACCTGCTGCGGAAGCAGCGGACCTTCGACAACGGCATCATCCCCCACCAGATCCACCTGGGAGAG
CTGCACGCCATTCTGCGGCGGCAGGGCGATTTTTACCCATTCCTGAAGGACAACCGGGAAAAGATCGAGA
AGATCCTGACCTTCCGCATCCCCTACTACGTGGGCCCTCTGGCCAGGGGAAACAGCAGATTCGCCTGGAT
GACCAGAAAGAGCGAGGAAACCATCACCCCCTGGAACTTCGAGGAAGTGGTGGACAAGGGCGCTTCCGCC
CAGAGCTTCATCGAGCGGATGACCAACTTCGATAAGAACCTGCCCAACGAGAAGGTGCTGCCCAAGCACA
GCCTGCTGTACGAGTACTTCACCGTGTATAACGAGCTGACCAAAGTGAAATACGTGACCGAGGGAATGAG
AAAGCCCGCCTTCCTGAGCGGCGAGCAGAAAAAGGCCATCGTGGACCTGCTGTTCAAGACCAACCGGAAA
GTGACCGTGAAGCAGCTGAAAGAGGACTACTTCAAGAAAATCGAGTGCTTCGACTCCGTGGAAATCTCCG
GCGTGGAAGATCGGTTCAACGCCTCCCTGGGCACATACCACGATCTGCTGAAAATTATCAAGGACAAGGA
CTTCCTGGACAATGAGGAAAACGAGGACATTCTGGAAGATATCGTGCTGACCCTGACACTGTTTGAGGAC
AGAGAGATGATCGAGGAACGGCTGAAAACCTATGCCCACCTGTTCGACGACAAAGTGATGAAGCAGCTGA
AGCGGCTGAGATACACCGGCTGGGGCAGGCTGAGCCGGAAGCTGATCAACGGCATCCGGGACAAGCAGTC
CGGCAAGACAATCCTGGATTTCCTGAAGTCCGACGGCTTCGCCAACAGAAACTTCATGCAGCTGATCCAC
GACGACAGCCTGACCTTTAAAGAGGACATCCAGAAAGCCCAGGTGTCCGGCCAGGGCGATAGCCTGCACG
AGCACATTGCCAATCTGGCCGGCAGCCCCGCCATTAAGAAGGGCATCCTGCAGACAGTGAAGGTGGTGGA
CGAGCTCGTGAAAGTGATGGGCGGCCACAAGCCCGAGAACATCGTGATCGAAATGGCCAGAGAGAACCAG
ACCACCCAGAAGGGACAGAAGAACAGCCGCGAGAGAATGAAGCGGATCGAAGAGGGCATCAAAGAGCTGG
GCAGCCAGATCCTGAAAGAACACCCCGTGGAAAACACCCAGCTGCAGAACGAGAAGCTGTACCTGTACTA
CCTGCAGAATGGGCGGGATATGTACGTGGACCAGGAACTGGACATCAACCGGCTGTCCGACTACGATGTG
GACCATATCGTGCCTCAGAGCTTTCTGAAGGACGACTCCATCGACAACAAGGTGCTGACCAGAAGCGACA
AGAACCGGGGCAAGAGCGACAACGTGCCCTCCGAAGAGGTCGTGAAGAAGATGAAGAACTACTGGCGGCA
GCTGCTGAACGCCAAGCTGATTACCCAGAGAAAGTTCGACAATCTGACCAAGGCCGAGAGAGGCGGCCTG
AGCGAACTGGATAAGGCCGGCTTCATCAAGAGACAGCTGGTGGAAACCCGGCAGATCACAAAGCACGTGG
CACAGATCCTGGACTCCCGGATGAACACTAAGTACGACGAGAATGACAAGCTGATCCGGGAAGTGAAAGT
GATCACCCTGAAGTCCAAGCTGGTGTCCGATTTCCGGAAGGATTTCCAGTTTTACAAAGTGCGCGAGATC
AACAACTACCACCACGCCCACGACGCCTACCTGAACGCCGTCGTGGGAACCGCCCTGATCAAAAAGTACC
CTAAGCTGGAAAGCGAGTTCGTGTACGGCGACTACAAGGTGTACGACGTGCGGAAGATGATCGCCAAGAG
CGAGCAGGAAATCGGCAAGGCTACCGCCAAGTACTTCTTCTACAGCAACATCATGAACTTTTTCAAGACC
GAGATTACCCTGGCCAACGGCGAGATCCGGAAGCGGCCTCTGATCGAGACAAACGGCGAAACCGGGGAGA
TCGTGTGGGATAAGGGCCGGGATTTTGCCACCGTGCGGAAAGTGCTGAGCATGCCCCAAGTGAATATCGT
GAAAAAGACCGAGGTGCAGACAGGCGGCTTCAGCAAAGAGTCTATCCTGCCCAAGGGCAACAGCGATAAG
CTGATCGCCAGAAAGAAGGACTGGGACCCTAAGAAGTACGGCGGCTTCAACAGCCCCACCGTGGCCTATT
CTGTGCTGGTGGTGGCCAAAGTGGAAAAGGGCAAGTCCAAGAAACTGAAGAGTGTGAAAGAGCTGCTGGG
GATCACCATCATGGAAAGAAGCAGCTTCGAGAAGAATCCCATCGGCTTTCTGGAAGCCAAGGGCTACAAA
GAAGTGAAAAAGGACCTGATCATCAAGCTGCCTAAGTACTCCCTGTTCGAGCTGGAAAACGGCCGGAAGA
GAATGCTGGCCTCTGCCAGCGTGCTGCACAAGGGAAACGAACTGGCCCTGCCCTCCAAATATGTGAACTT
CCTGTACCTGGCCAGCCACTATGAGAAGCTGAAGGGCTCCAGCGAGGATAATAAGCAGAAACAGCTGTTT
GTGGAACAGCACAAGCACTACCTGGACGAGATCATCGAGCAGATCAGCGAGTTCTCCAAGAGAGTGATCC
TGGCCGACGCTAATCTGGACAAAGTGCTGTCCGCCTACAACAAGCACCGGGATAAGCCCATCAGAGAGCA
GGCCGAGAATATCATCCACCTGTTTACCCTGACCAATCTGGGAGCCAGCGCCGCCTTCAAGTACTTTGAC
ACCACCATCGGCCGGAAGCTGTACACCAGCACCAAAGAGGTGCTGGACGCCACCCTGATCCACCAGAGCA
TCACCGGCCTGTACGAGACACGGATCGACCTGTCTCAGCTGGGAGGCGACGGATCCGGCGGAGGCGGAAG
CGGGAAAAGAACCGCCGACGGCAGCGAATTCGAGCCCAAGAAGAAGAGGAAAGTCTCGAGCGGAGGCGAC
TACAAAGACCATGACGGTGATTATAAAGATCATGACATCGATTACAAGGATGACGATGACAAGGGAGGCG
GTGGAAGCGGCGCAACAAACTTCTCTCTGCTGAAACAAGCCGGAGATGTCGAAGAGAATCCTGGACCGAT
GGTGAGCAAGGGCGAGGAGCTGTTCACCGGGGTGGTGCCCATCCTGGTCGAGCTGGACGGCGACGTAAAC
GGCCACAAGTTCAGCGTGTCCGGCGAGGGCGAGGGCGATGCCACCTACGGCAAGCTGACCCTGAAGTTCA
TCTGCACCACCGGCAAGCTGCCCGTGCCCTGGCCCACCCTCGTGACCACCCTGACCTACGGCGTGCAGTG
CTTCAGCCGCTACCCCGACCACATGAAGCAGCACGACTTCTTCAAGTCCGCCATGCCCGAAGGCTACGTC
CAGGAGCGCACCATCTTCTTCAAGGACGACGGCAACTACAAGACCCGCGCCGAGGTGAAGTTCGAGGGCG
ACACCCTGGTGAACCGCATCGAGCTGAAGGGCATCGACTTCAAGGAGGACGGCAACATCCTGGGGCACAA
GCTGGAGTACAACTACAACAGCCACAACGTCTATATCATGGCCGACAAGCAGAAGAACGGCATCAAGGTG
AACTTCAAGATCCGCCACAACATCGAGGACGGCAGCGTGCAGCTCGCCGACCACTACCAGCAGAACACCC
CCATCGGCGACGGCCCCGTGCTGCTGCCCGACAACCACTACCTGAGCACCCAGTCCGCCCTGAGCAAAGA
CCCCAACGAGAAGCGCGATCACATGGTCCTGCTGGAGTTCGTGACCGCCGCCGGGATCACTCTCGGCATG
GACGAGCTGTACAAGTGACCGGTCATCATCACCATCACCATTGAGTTTAAACCCGCTGATCAGCCTCGAC
TGTGCCTTCTAGTTGCCAGCCATCTGTTGTTTGCCCCTCCCCCGTGCCTTCCTTGACCCTGGAAGGTGCC
ACTCCCACTGTCCTTTCCTAATAAAATGAGGAAATTGCATCGCATTGTCTGAGTAGGTGTCATTCTATTC
TGGGGGGTGGGGTGGGGCAGGACAGCAAGGGGGAGGATTGGGAAGACAATAGCAGGCATGCTGGGGATGC
GGTGGGCTCTATGGCTTCTGAGGCGGAAAGAACCAGCTGGGGCTCGATACCGTCGACCTCTAGCTAGAGC
TTGGCGTAATCATGGTCATAGCTGTTTCCTGTGTGAAATTGTTATCCGCTCACAATTCCACACAACATAC
GAGCCGGAAGCATAAAGTGTAAAGCCTAGGGTGCCTAATGAGTGAGCTAACTCACATTAATTGCGTTGCG
CTCACTGCCCGCTTTCCAGTCGGGAAACCTGTCGTGCCAGCTGCATTAATGAATCGGCCAACGCGCGGGG
AGAGGCGGTTTGCGTATTGGGCGCTCTTCCGCTTCCTCGCTCACTGACTCGCTGCGCTCGGTCGTTCGGC
TGCGGCGAGCGGTATCAGCTCACTCAAAGGCGGTAATACGGTTATCCACAGAATCAGGGGATAACGCAGG
AAAGAACATGTGAGCAAAAGGCCAGCAAAAGGCCAGGAACCGTAAAAAGGCCGCGTTGCTGGCGTTTTTC
CATAGGCTCCGCCCCCCTGACGAGCATCACAAAAATCGACGCTCAAGTCAGAGGTGGCGAAACCCGACAG
GACTATAAAGATACCAGGCGTTTCCCCCTGGAAGCTCCCTCGTGCGCTCTCCTGTTCCGACCCTGCCGCT
TACCGGATACCTGTCCGCCTTTCTCCCTTCGGGAAGCGTGGCGCTTTCTCATAGCTCACGCTGTAGGTAT
CTCAGTTCGGTGTAGGTCGTTCGCTCCAAGCTGGGCTGTGTGCACGAACCCCCCGTTCAGCCCGACCGCT
GCGCCTTATCCGGTAACTATCGTCTTGAGTCCAACCCGGTAAGACACGACTTATCGCCACTGGCAGCAGC
CACTGGTAACAGGATTAGCAGAGCGAGGTATGTAGGCGGTGCTACAGAGTTCTTGAAGTGGTGGCCTAAC
TACGGCTACACTAGAAGAACAGTATTTGGTATCTGCGCTCTGCTGAAGCCAGTTACCTTCGGAAAAAGAG
TTGGTAGCTCTTGATCCGGCAAACAAACCACCGCTGGTAGCGGTGGTTTTTTTGTTTGCAAGCAGCAGAT
TACGCGCAGAAAAAAAGGATCTCAAGAAGATCCTTTGATCTTTTCTACGGGGTCTGACACTCAGTGGAAC
GAAAACTCACGTTAAGGGATTTTGGTCATGAGATTATCAAAAAGGATCTTCACCTAGATCCTTTTAAATT
AAAAATGAAGTTTTAAATCAATCTAAAGTATATATGAGTAAACTTGGTCTGACAGTTACCAATGCTTAAT
CAGTGAGGCACCTATCTCAGCGATCTGTCTATTTCGTTCATCCATAGTTGCCTGACTCCCCGTCGTGTAG
ATAACTACGATACGGGAGGGCTTACCATCTGGCCCCAGTGCTGCAATGATACCGCGAGACCCACGCTCAC
CGGCTCCAGATTTATCAGCAATAAACCAGCCAGCCGGAAGGGCCGAGCGCAGAAGTGGTCCTGCAACTTT
ATCCGCCTCCATCCAGTCTATTAATTGTTGCCGGGAAGCTAGAGTAAGTAGTTCGCCAGTTAATAGTTTG
CGCAACGTTGTTGCCATTGCTACAGGCATCGTGGTGTCACGCTCGTCGTTTGGTATGGCTTCATTCAGCT
CCGGTTCCCAACGATCAAGGCGAGTTACATGATCCCCCATGTTGTGCAAAAAAGCGGTTAGCTCCTTCGG
TCCTCCGATCGTTGTCAGAAGTAAGTTGGCCGCAGTGTTATCACTCATGGTTATGGCAGCACTGCATAAT
TCTCTTACTGTCATGCCATCCGTAAGATGCTTTTCTGTGACTGGTGAGTACTCAACCAAGTCATTCTGAG
AATAGTGTATGCGGCGACCGAGTTGCTCTTGCCCGGCGTCAATACGGGATAATACCGCGCCACATAGCAG
AACTTTAAAAGTGCTCATCATTGGAAAACGTTCTTCGGGGCGAAAACTCTCAAGGATCTTACCGCTGTTG
AGATCCAGTTCGATGTAACCCACTCGTGCACCCAACTGATCTTCAGCATCTTTTACTTTCACCAGCGTTT
CTGGGTGAGCAAAAACAGGAAGGCAAAATGCCGCAAAAAAGGGAATAAGGGCGACACGGAAATGTTGAAT
ACTCATACTCTTCCTTTTTCAATATTATTGAAGCATTTATCAGGGTTATTGTCTCATGAGCGGATACATA
TTTGAATGTATTTAGAAAAATAAACAAATAGGGGTTCCGCGCACATTTCCCCGAAAAGTGCCACCTGACG
TCGACGGATCGGGAGATCGATCTCCCGATCCCCTAGGGTCGACTCTCAGTACAATCTGCTCTGATGCCGC
ATAGTTAAGCCAGTATCTGCTCCCTGCTTGTGTGTTGGAGGTCGCTGAGTAGTGCGCGAGCAAAATTTAA
GCTACAACAAGGCAAGGCTTGACCGACAATTGCATGAAGAATCTGCTTAGGGTTAGGCGTTTTGCGCTGC
TTCGCGATGTACGGGCCAGATATACGCGTTGACATTGATTATTGACTAGTTATTAATAGTAATCAATTAC
GGGGTCATTAGTTCATAGCCCATATATGGAGTTCCGCGTTACATAACTTACGGTAAATGGCCCGCCTGGC
TGACCGCCCAACGACCCCCGCCCATTGACGTCAATAATGACGTATGTTCCCATAGTAACGCCAATAGGGA
CTTTCCATTGACGTCAATGGGTGGAGTATTTACGGTAAACTGCCCACTTGGCAGTACATCAAGTGTATC
